Addgene plasmid #207792: qTAG-N-Puro-moxGFP-GOLGA2
Purpose: Donor template for Puro-2A-moxGFP insertion into the N-terminus of the GOLGA2 locus for Golgi visualization. To be co-transfected with sgRNA plasmid px330-PITCh-GOLGA2 Addgene #207791
Depositing lab: Laurence Pelletier. Publication: qTAG: an adaptable plasmid scaffold for CRISPR-based endogenous tagging. Philip R, Sharma A, Matellan L, Erpf AC, Hsu WH, Tkach JM, Wyatt HDM, Pelletier L. EMBO J. 2024 Dec 12. doi: 10.1038/s44318-024-00337-5. PubMed 39668248.
Backbone
  Vector backbone: pUC19
  Backbone manufacturer: Invitrogen
  Backbone size w/o insert (bp): 2686
  Vector type: Mammalian Expression, CRISPR ; Donor Template
  Selectable markers: Puromycin
Growth in bacteria
  Bacterial resistance: Ampicillin, 100 μg/mL
  Growth temperature: 37°C
  Growth strain: DH5alpha
  Copy number: High Copy
Gene/Insert
  Gene/Insert name: GOLGA2 Homology Arms flanking a Puro-moxGFP Cassette (alt name: GOLGA2)
  Species: H. sapiens (human)
  Insert size (bp): 2990
  Entrez Gene: GOLGA2 (a.k.a. DEDHMB, GM130)
  Cloning method: Unknown
  Sequencing primers: 5′ CTGCAAGGCGATTAAGTTGGGTAAC; 3′ GGCTCGTATGTTGTGTGGAATTGT
Terms and licenses: Academic/Nonprofit Terms; Industry Terms: Not Available to Industry
Depositor comments: To be co-transfected with sgRNA plasmid px330-PITCh-GOLGA2 https://www.addgene.org/207791 . Please visit https://www.biorxiv.org/content/10.1101/2023.11.01.565029v3 for bioRxiv preprint.
How to cite: qTAG-N-Puro-moxGFP-GOLGA2 was a gift from Laurence Pelletier (Addgene plasmid # 207792 ; http://n2t.net/addgene:207792 ; RRID:Addgene_207792)
