[The description below was written by a language model from this plasmid's Addgene catalogue record and pLannotate feature annotations shown in this document.]
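Description:
qTAG-N-Puro-moxGFP-GOLGA2 is a CRISPR knock-in donor template built on the pUC19 cloning backbone. It is designed to place a puromycin-selectable green fluorescent tag at the N-terminus of the endogenous human GOLGA2 (GM130) gene. In E. coli it is maintained as a high-copy plasmid through the ColE1/pUC origin and selected with ampicillin via the β-lactamase gene and its promoter. Remnants of the pUC19 lacZα region, lac promoter and lac operator flank the insert.

The roughly 3 kb insert consists of GOLGA2 homology arms surrounding a Puro-2A-moxGFP cassette. No mammalian promoter is annotated. This fits a design in which the cassette is expressed from the GOLGA2 locus only after correct in-frame integration, so that puromycin resistance reports on-target insertion. The 2A element named in the record's purpose statement (not separately annotated) would separate puromycin N-acetyltransferase from the moxGFP-GOLGA2 fusion. moxGFP is a monomeric, rapidly maturing Aequorea-derived green fluorescent protein. The PuroR coding sequence is bracketed by lox71 and lox66, mutant loxP sites in the same orientation, which should allow Cre recombinase to excise the selection marker after edited cells are isolated and leave a poorly recombinogenic scar.

The feature table also shows SWI5 fragments on the reverse strand within the left arm region. These most likely reflect neighbouring genomic sequence carried in the upstream homology arm rather than an intended payload, although the record does not say so. The right arm is not annotated. The donor is meant to be co-transfected with the companion sgRNA/Cas9 plasmid px330-PITCh-GOLGA2 to generate cell lines with fluorescently labelled endogenous GOLGA2 for Golgi visualization.
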