Features (pLannotate 1.2.2; 16 found; start..end, strand, type, name):
    137..236     +  misc_feature   bom (fragment): basis of mobility region from pBR322
    242..399     -  CDS            lacZα (fragment): LacZα fragment of β-galactosidase; lacZ fragment
    401..508     -  CDS            SWI5 (fragment): SWI5_HUMAN - Also known as C9orf119, SAE3. Experimental evidence at protein level: Swiss-Prot protein existence level 1. Component of the SWI5-SFR1 complex, a complex required for double-strand break repair via homologous recombination. From Homo sapiens (Human).
    558..893     -  CDS            SWI5 (fragment): SWI5_HUMAN - Also known as C9orf119, SAE3. Experimental evidence at protein level: Swiss-Prot protein existence level 1. Component of the SWI5-SFR1 complex, a complex required for double-strand break repair via homologous recombination. From Homo sapiens (Human).
   1123..1156    +  protein_bind   lox71: Left element (LE) mutant of loxP (Araki et al., 2010). Cre-mediated recombination occurs in the 8-bp core sequence (GCATACAT). Cre recombinase
   1165..1761    +  CDS            PuroR (fragment): puromycin N-acetyltransferase; pac from Streptomyces; confers resistance to puromycin
   1834..1867    +  protein_bind   lox66: Right element (RE) mutant of loxP (Araki et al., 2010). Cre-mediated recombination occurs in the 8-bp core sequence (GCATACAT). Cre recombinase
   1942..2658    +  CDS            moxGFP: moxGFP is a basic (constitutively fluorescent) green fluorescent protein published in 2015, derived from Aequorea victoria. It is reported to be a rapidly-maturing monomer.
   3434..3450    -  protein_bind   lac operator: The lac repressor binds to the lac operator to inhibit transcription in E. coli. This inhibition can be relieved by adding lactose or isopropyl-β-D-thiogalactopyranoside (IPTG). lac repressor encoded by lacI
   3458..3488    -  promoter       lac promoter: promoter for the E. coli lac operon
   3503..3524    -  protein_bind   CAP binding site: CAP binding activates transcription in the presence of cAMP. E. coli catabolite activator protein
   3537..3629    -  CDS            lacI (fragment): lac repressor; lacI; The lac repressor binds to the lac operator to inhibit transcription in E. coli. This inhibition can be relieved by adding lactose or isopropyl-β-D-thiogalactopyranoside (IPTG).
   3812..4400    -  rep_origin     ori: high-copy-number ColE1/pMB1/pBR322/pUC origin of replication
   4571..5431    -  CDS            AmpR: β-lactamase; bla; confers resistance to ampicillin, carbenicillin, and related antibiotics
   5432..5536    -  promoter       AmpR promoter: bla
   5631..35      +  CDS            rop (fragment) (across the origin): Rop protein, which maintains plasmids at low copy number; rop
>Addgene plasmid #207792 | qTAG-N-Puro-moxGFP-GOLGA2 | addgene full sequence | sequence record 413795 | Addgene NGS Result
TCGCGCGTTTCGGTGATGACGGTGAAAACCTCTGACACATGCAGCTCCCGGAGACGGTCACAGCTTGTCT
GTAAGCGGATGCCGGGAGCAGACAAGCCCGTCAGGGCGCGTCAGCGGGTGTTGGCGGGTGTCGGGGCTGG
CTTAACTATGCGGCATCAGAGCAGATTGTACTGAGAGTGCACCATATGCGGTGTGAAATACCGCACAGAT
GCGTAAGGAGAAAATACCGCATCAGGCGCCATTCGCCATTCAGGCTGCGCAACTGTTGGGAAGGGCGATC
GGTGCGGGCCTCTTCGCTATTACGCCAGCTGGCGAAAGGGGGATGTGCTGCAAGGCGATTAAGTTGGGTA
ACGCCAGGGTTTTCCCAGTCACGACGTTGTAAAACGACGGCCAGTGAATTCATGCGGGAGGAGGAGCAGT
TGGGAAGTAGGAGCGCCAGGGACTGGATCCATCTGGAAAGGGGGCAGACACGCTCTCAGGATCAGGGTAG
AGACCCTCTAGGAAGGGGGCGTTCTGAGACGGGGGTTGTCTGGAGCACTGGATGGGAGTCTTTGGAGGTG
ATTTCTGGGAAGGGAGAGTCTGGGGCAGGGCTGTGAGGAGTCAGGAAAGAAACTGTGGAGTCCGTTCCTC
GCCCACCTCCTGAGCCCTGGGGTCCGAGGCCCCCGGATCAGGGGGTTCAATGGCGCAAGAGGGTCCAGCG
CGGGAGTCGGAGAGCGACCTCTCAGGTGCACCGGGCCAGGAACTCTGACCCGGAGTGTGAACTGGCGCAC
AGAAAGCTGCGCGCGCACCCAAGGAAAGCCGGCCCCGCCCCTCTCCCGAGGTGGGCGGGGACAGCGGTTG
CGTGCGCAGCTTTTGTTGTGACGCCACAGGTCCCTCTGGCCACGCCGCTGCATAGCCACGCCCCCTTCCG
CTTCATATTTCTCATTGACCAATGGGCTTTGATCTTTGAGGCCACGCCCCCATTCTGCGCTCCAGTATCG
CCCTGGTTACGCCTCCTCTGGCTCCGTCGCACAGCTGCGCGGTGGCTGACTGACTTCCGCAGTGGTTGCC
GGGATCGCGCTGATGTGGCCCCAACCCCGCCTCCCTCCCCGCCCTGCGATGGGCAAGAGCAAGACCGGTA
GCTACCGTTCGTATAGCATACATTATACGAAGTTATCTGCTAGCATGACCGAGTACAAGCCCACGGTGCG
CCTCGCCACCCGCGACGACGTCCCCAGGGCCGTACGCACCCTCGCCGCCGCGTTCGCCGACTACCCCGCC
ACGCGCCACACCGTCGATCCGGACCGCCACATCGAGCGGGTCACCGAGCTGCAAGAACTCTTCCTCACGC
GCGTCGGGCTCGACATCGGCAAGGTGTGGGTCGCGGACGACGGCGCCGCGGTGGCGGTCTGGACCACGCC
GGAGAGCGTCGAAGCGGGGGCGGTGTTCGCCGAGATCGGCCCGCGCATGGCCGAGTTGAGCGGTTCCCGG
CTGGCCGCGCAGCAACAGATGGAAGGCCTCCTGGCGCCGCACCGGCCCAAGGAGCCCGCGTGGTTCCTGG
CCACCGTCGGCGTCTCGCCCGACCACCAGGGCAAGGGTCTGGGCAGCGCCGTCGTGCTCCCCGGAGTGGA
GGCGGCCGAGCGCGCCGGGGTGCCCGCCTTCCTGGAGACCTCCGCGCCCCGCAACCTCCCCTTCTACGAG
CGGCTCGGCTTCACCGTCACCGCCGACGTCGAGGTGCCCGAAGGACCGCGCACCTGGTGCATGACCCGCA
AGCCCGGTGCCGGATCCGGAGCTACTAACTTCAGCCTGCTGAAGCAGGCCGGAGACGTGGAGGAGAACCC
TGGACCTTCTAGAATAACTTCGTATAGCATACATTATACGAACGGTAGCACGCGTTACCCCTACGACGTG
CCCGACTACGCCGGCTATCCGTATGATGTCCCGGACTATGCAGGAAGCGGAATGGTGAGCAAGGGCGAGG
AGCTGTTCACCGGGGTGGTGCCCATCCTGGTCGAGCTGGACGGCGACGTGAACGGCCACAAGTTCTCCGT
GCGGGGCGAGGGCGAGGGCGATGCCACCAACGGCAAGCTGACCCTGAAGTTCATCAGCACCACCGGCAAG
CTGCCCGTGCCCTGGCCCACCCTCGTGACCACCCTGACCTACGGCGTGCAGAGCTTCTCCCGCTACCCCG
ACCACATGAAGCGCCACGACTTCTTCAAGAGCGCCATGCCCGAAGGCTACGTCCAGGAGCGCACCATCTC
CTTCAAGGACGACGGCACCTACAAGACCCGCGCCGAGGTGAAGTTCGAGGGCGACACCCTGGTGAACCGC
ATCGAGCTGAAGGGCATCGACTTCAAGGAGGACGGCAACATCCTGGGGCACAAGCTGGAGTACAACTTCA
ACTCCCACAACGTCTATATCACCGCCGACAAGCAGAAGAACGGCATCAAGGCCAACTTCAAGATCCGCCA
TAACGTGGAGGACGGCTCCGTGCAGCTCGCCGACCACTACCAGCAGAACACCCCCATCGGCGACGGCCCC
GTGCTGCTGCCCGACAACCACTACCTGTCCACCCAGTCCAAGCTGTCCAAAGACCCCAACGAGAAGCGCG
ATCACATGGTCCTGCTGGAGTTCGTGACCGCCGCCGGGATCACTCACGGCATGGACGAGCTGTACAAGCT
CGAGGGAGGAAGCGGAGGATCTGGCGGTACCTCGGAAGAAACCCGACAGAGCAAATTGGCCGCAGCGAAG
AAAAAGGTAAAGTGCACCGGGTCGCGGCCCCCCGACCCAGCCCCAGCCCCACTCCGATGGCAGGACCATG
GCCAGAGTCTCTGCCACTCCTGAGGCACACCGGGCTGGGCTCCCCACGGCGCGTCCGGGCTCCCTCCACC
AAAGTCTTGTCAGCCAGCCCCGCCCCCTCAGCCGCCCAGCCCCCGCCCTCGCCAGTCGCCCCCGGGTGAC
TTTGGGCTGGTGCTCCCGGGGCTCCCCGCTCCAGACTCGGCCCTCACCTCCTGCCCCCCGAAGTCCGACC
TCCCTGGGCTCTTTGGGCTGGCGTCTCCAAGGACCTAGGACCCCAGCAATTCAGCCCCTGCCCTCGCCAG
TGACTTTGGGCCCGTGACTCCCGGGGCCCCCCGCTCCAGACTCGACCCTCACCTCCTGCCGCCCCAAACC
GGACCTCCCGGGGTTCTTTGGTCTCGGGTCTCCAAGGACCTGGGTCCTGGCCCTGCGGTCCCCTCCCCCA
TCGCGGAGCGGCGACTTGGACGTCGCGCTGATGTTCCCCCTAGGAGTGGAATGTAGTGACGTCACAATCC
CCCTCGGAACCGTAATTAGTTGCGCGAGACCAGTCTTTGATCTTAGGACCCAGTCCCCTAAGTGTTCTCA
TCCCGCTTCTGGTTCCTCTGGTCACAGCATAAAGCTTGGCGTAATCATGGTCATAGCTGTTTCCTGTGTG
AAATTGTTATCCGCTCACAATTCCACACAACATACGAGCCGGAAGCATAAAGTGTAAAGCCTGGGGTGCC
TAATGAGTGAGCTAACTCACATTAATTGCGTTGCGCTCACTGCCCGCTTTCCAGTCGGGAAACCTGTCGT
GCCAGCTGCATTAATGAATCGGCCAACGCGCGGGGAGAGGCGGTTTGCGTATTGGGCGCTCTTCCGCTTC
CTCGCTCACTGACTCGCTGCGCTCGGTCGTTCGGCTGCGGCGAGCGGTATCAGCTCACTCAAAGGCGGTA
ATACGGTTATCCACAGAATCAGGGGATAACGCAGGAAAGAACATGTGAGCAAAAGGCCAGCAAAAGGCCA
GGAACCGTAAAAAGGCCGCGTTGCTGGCGTTTTTCCATAGGCTCCGCCCCCCTGACGAGCATCACAAAAA
TCGACGCTCAAGTCAGAGGTGGCGAAACCCGACAGGACTATAAAGATACCAGGCGTTTCCCCCTGGAAGC
TCCCTCGTGCGCTCTCCTGTTCCGACCCTGCCGCTTACCGGATACCTGTCCGCCTTTCTCCCTTCGGGAA
GCGTGGCGCTTTCTCATAGCTCACGCTGTAGGTATCTCAGTTCGGTGTAGGTCGTTCGCTCCAAGCTGGG
CTGTGTGCACGAACCCCCCGTTCAGCCCGACCGCTGCGCCTTATCCGGTAACTATCGTCTTGAGTCCAAC
CCGGTAAGACACGACTTATCGCCACTGGCAGCAGCCACTGGTAACAGGATTAGCAGAGCGAGGTATGTAG
GCGGTGCTACAGAGTTCTTGAAGTGGTGGCCTAACTACGGCTACACTAGAAGAACAGTATTTGGTATCTG
CGCTCTGCTGAAGCCAGTTACCTTCGGAAAAAGAGTTGGTAGCTCTTGATCCGGCAAACAAACCACCGCT
GGTAGCGGTGGTTTTTTTGTTTGCAAGCAGCAGATTACGCGCAGAAAAAAAGGATCTCAAGAAGATCCTT
TGATCTTTTCTACGGGGTCTGACGCTCAGTGGAACGAAAACTCACGTTAAGGGATTTTGGTCATGAGATT
ATCAAAAAGGATCTTCACCTAGATCCTTTTAAATTAAAAATGAAGTTTTAAATCAATCTAAAGTATATAT
GAGTAAACTTGGTCTGACAGTTACCAATGCTTAATCAGTGAGGCACCTATCTCAGCGATCTGTCTATTTC
GTTCATCCATAGTTGCCTGACTCCCCGTCGTGTAGATAACTACGATACGGGAGGGCTTACCATCTGGCCC
CAGTGCTGCAATGATACCGCGAGACCCACGCTCACCGGCTCCAGATTTATCAGCAATAAACCAGCCAGCC
GGAAGGGCCGAGCGCAGAAGTGGTCCTGCAACTTTATCCGCCTCCATCCAGTCTATTAATTGTTGCCGGG
AAGCTAGAGTAAGTAGTTCGCCAGTTAATAGTTTGCGCAACGTTGTTGCCATTGCTACAGGCATCGTGGT
GTCACGCTCGTCGTTTGGTATGGCTTCATTCAGCTCCGGTTCCCAACGATCAAGGCGAGTTACATGATCC
CCCATGTTGTGCAAAAAAGCGGTTAGCTCCTTCGGTCCTCCGATCGTTGTCAGAAGTAAGTTGGCCGCAG
TGTTATCACTCATGGTTATGGCAGCACTGCATAATTCTCTTACTGTCATGCCATCCGTAAGATGCTTTTC
TGTGACTGGTGAGTACTCAACCAAGTCATTCTGAGAATAGTGTATGCGGCGACCGAGTTGCTCTTGCCCG
GCGTCAATACGGGATAATACCGCGCCACATAGCAGAACTTTAAAAGTGCTCATCATTGGAAAACGTTCTT
CGGGGCGAAAACTCTCAAGGATCTTACCGCTGTTGAGATCCAGTTCGATGTAACCCACTCGTGCACCCAA
CTGATCTTCAGCATCTTTTACTTTCACCAGCGTTTCTGGGTGAGCAAAAACAGGAAGGCAAAATGCCGCA
AAAAAGGGAATAAGGGCGACACGGAAATGTTGAATACTCATACTCTTCCTTTTTCAATATTATTGAAGCA
TTTATCAGGGTTATTGTCTCATGAGCGGATACATATTTGAATGTATTTAGAAAAATAAACAAATAGGGGT
TCCGCGCACATTTCCCCGAAAAGTGCCACCTGACGTCTAAGAAACCATTATTATCATGACATTAACCTAT
AAAAATAGGCGTATCACGAGGCCCTTTCGTC
